Addgene plasmid #159546: R989-X05-566: His6-MBP-tev-G-Hs.KRAS4b(1-188)
Purpose: E. coli protein expression of His6-MBP-tev-G-Hs.KRAS4b(1-188)
Depositing lab: Dominic Esposito. Depositing organization: National Cancer Institute (NCI). Publication: Farnesylated and methylated KRAS4b: high yield production of protein suitable for biophysical studies of prenylated protein-lipid interactions. Gillette WK, Esposito D, Abreu Blanco M, Alexander P, Bindu L, Bittner C, Chertov O, Frank PH, Grose C, Jones JE, Meng Z, Perkins S, Van Q, Ghirlando R, Fivash M, Nissley DV, McCormick F, Holderfield M, Stephen AG. Sci Rep. 2015 Nov 2;5:15916. doi: 10.1038/srep15916. PubMed 26522388.
Backbone
  Vector backbone: pDest-566
  Vector type: Bacterial Expression
Growth in bacteria
  Bacterial resistance: Ampicillin, 100 μg/mL
  Growth temperature: 37°C
  Growth strain: DH5alpha
  Copy number: Low Copy
Gene/Insert
  Gene/Insert name: His6-MBP-tev-G-Hs.KRAS4b(1-188)
  Species: H. sapiens (human)
  Entrez Gene: KRAS (a.k.a. 'C-K-RAS, C-K-RAS, CFC2, K-RAS2A, K-RAS2B, K-RAS4A, K-RAS4B, K-Ras, K-Ras 2, KI-RAS, KRAS1, KRAS2, NS, NS3, OES, RALD, RASK2, c-Ki-ras, c-Ki-ras2)
  Tag / fusion protein: His6-MBP-tev (N terminal on insert)
  Cloning method: Gateway Cloning
Terms and licenses: Academic/Nonprofit Terms; Industry Terms: Not Available to Industry
How to cite: R989-X05-566: His6-MBP-tev-G-Hs.KRAS4b(1-188) was a gift from Dominic Esposito (Addgene plasmid # 159546 ; http://n2t.net/addgene:159546 ; RRID:Addgene_159546)
