[The description below was written by a language model from this plasmid's Addgene catalogue record and pLannotate feature annotations shown in this document.]
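Description:
R989-X05-566 is a bacterial expression plasmid built on the pDest-566 Gateway destination backbone for producing human KRAS4b (residues 1-188) in E. coli as a cleavable His6-MBP fusion. The 7,362 nt plasmid is selected with ampicillin through the β-lactamase gene and replicates from a ColE1/pMB1-type origin. The pBR322-derived bom region and rop gene are retained, consistent with its listing as low copy. An f1 phage origin is also present, and short tetracycline-resistance fragments appear to be non-functional remnants of the parental backbone.

Expression is driven by a T7 promoter followed immediately by a lac operator and the phage T7 gene 10 ribosome binding site. The plasmid carries its own lacI gene under the lacI promoter, so transcription is repressed until induced with IPTG, and it requires a host that supplies T7 RNA polymerase. The open reading frame begins with a hexahistidine tag and a signal-sequence-free maltose binding protein, which stays in the cytosol and serves as a solubility and affinity partner. This is followed by the attB1 scar left by Gateway recombination, a TEV protease recognition site and the K-Ras coding sequence, with attB2 downstream. According to the construct name, TEV cleavage leaves a single extra glycine ahead of the KRAS4b sequence. A further His-tag-like fragment is annotated after attB2, but it lies outside the described fusion and is presumably not translated. rrnB T1/T2 terminators and a T7 terminator close the transcription unit. The associated publication concerns high-yield KRAS4b production for biophysical studies of prenylated protein-lipid interactions, and this construct provides the E. coli expression route.
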