Features (pLannotate 1.2.2; 27 found; start..end, strand, type, name):
      2..20      +  promoter       T7 promoter: promoter for bacteriophage T7 RNA polymerase
     21..45      +  protein_bind   lac operator: The lac repressor binds to the lac operator to inhibit transcription in E. coli. This inhibition can be relieved by adding lactose or isopropyl-β-D-thiogalactopyranoside (IPTG). lac repressor encoded by lacI
     60..82      +  RBS            RBS: efficient ribosome binding site from bacteriophage T7 gene 10 (Olins and Rangwala, 1989)
     99..116     +  CDS            7xHis (fragment): 6xHis affinity tag
    120..1217    +  CDS            MBP: maltose binding protein from E. coli; malE (mutated); This version of the gene does not encode a signal sequence, so MBP will remain in the cytosol.
   1237..1254    +  protein_bind   attB1 (fragment): mutant version of attB; core recombination site for the Gateway® BP reaction BP Clonase™
   1260..1276    +  CDS            TEV site (fragment): tobacco etch virus (TEV) protease recognition and cleavage site
   1281..1847    +  CDS            K-Ras (sequence partly withheld): human small GTPase proto-oncoprotein
   1852..1869    -  protein_bind   attB2 (fragment): mutant version of attB; core recombination site for the Gateway® BP reaction BP Clonase™
   1969..1986    +  CDS            9xHis (fragment): 9xHis affinity tag
   2033..2148    +  ncRNA          5S rRNA: Accession: RF00001 - 5S ribosomal RNA
   2152..2238    +  terminator     rrnB T1 terminator: Escherichia coli rrnB; transcription terminator T1 from the E. coli rrnB gene
   2330..2357    +  terminator     rrnB T2 terminator: transcription terminator T2 from the E. coli rrnB gene
   2376..2415    +  promoter       AmpR promoter (fragment): bla
   2425..2472    +  terminator     T7 terminator: transcription terminator for bacteriophage T7 RNA polymerase
   2509..2964    +  rep_origin     f1 ori (sequence partly withheld): f1 bacteriophage origin of replication; arrow indicates direction of (+) strand synthesis
   3079..3939    -  CDS            AmpR: β-lactamase; bla; confers resistance to ampicillin, carbenicillin, and related antibiotics
   3940..4032    -  promoter       AmpR promoter: bla
   4113..4701    +  rep_origin     ori: high-copy-number ColE1/pMB1/pBR322/pUC origin of replication
   4887..5026    -  misc_feature   bom: basis of mobility region from pBR322
   5128..5319    -  CDS            rop: Rop protein, which maintains plasmids at low copy number; rop
   5336..5716    +  CDS            YPB1_ECOLX: Protein predicted: Swiss-Prot protein existence level 4. From Escherichia coli.
   5778..5842    -  CDS            TcR (fragment): tetracycline efflux protein; tet; confers resistance to tetracycline
   5857..5878    -  protein_bind   CAP binding site: CAP binding activates transcription in the presence of cAMP. E. coli catabolite activator protein
   5891..6973    -  CDS            lacI: lac repressor; lacI; The lac repressor binds to the lac operator to inhibit transcription in E. coli. This inhibition can be relieved by adding lactose or isopropyl-β-D-thiogalactopyranoside (IPTG).
   6974..7051    -  promoter       lacI promoter: lacI
   7059..7338    -  CDS            TcR (fragment): tetracycline efflux protein; tet; confers resistance to tetracycline
>Addgene plasmid #159546 | R989-X05-566: His6-MBP-tev-G-Hs.KRAS4b(1-188) | addgene full sequence | sequence record 313202 | Addgene NGS Result
TTAATACGACTCACTATAGGGGAATTGTGAGCGGATAACAATTCCCCTCTAGAAATAATTTTGTTTAACT
TTAAGAAGGAGATATACATATGAGATCCCATCACCATCACCATCACGGCAAAATCGAAGAAGGTAAACTG
GTAATCTGGATTAACGGCGATAAAGGCTATAACGGTCTCGCTGAAGTCGGTAAGAAATTCGAGAAAGATA
CCGGAATTAAAGTCACCGTTGAGCATCCGGATAAACTGGAAGAGAAATTCCCACAGGTTGCGGCAACTGG
CGATGGCCCTGACATTATCTTCTGGGCACACGACCGCTTTGGTGGCTACGCTCAATCTGGCCTGTTGGCT
GAAATCACCCCGGACAAAGCGTTCCAGGACAAGCTGTATCCGTTTACCTGGGATGCCGTACGTTACAACG
GCAAGCTGATTGCTTACCCGATCGCTGTTGAAGCGTTATCGCTGATTTATAACAAAGATCTGCTGCCGAA
CCCGCCAAAAACCTGGGAAGAGATCCCGGCGCTGGATAAAGAACTGAAAGCGAAAGGTAAGAGCGCGCTG
ATGTTCAACCTGCAAGAACCGTACTTCACCTGGCCGCTGATTGCTGCTGACGGGGGTTATGCGTTCAAGT
ATGAAAACGGCAAGTACGACATTAAAGACGTGGGCGTGGATAACGCTGGCGCGAAAGCGGGTCTGACCTT
CCTGGTTGACCTGATTAAAAACAAACACATGAATGCAGACACCGATTACTCCATCGCAGAAGCTGCCTTT
AATAAAGGCGAAACAGCGATGACCATCAACGGCCCGTGGGCATGGTCCAACATCGACACCAGCAAAGTGA
ATTATGGTGTAACGGTACTGCCGACCTTCAAGGGTCAACCATCCAAACCGTTCGTTGGCGTGCTGAGCGC
AGGTATTAACGCCGCCAGTCCGAACAAAGAGCTGGCAAAAGAGTTCCTCGAAAACTATCTGCTGACTGAT
GAAGGTCTGGAAGCGGTTAATAAAGACAAACCGCTGGGTGCCGTAGCGCTGAAGTCTTACGAGGAAGAGT
TGGCGAAAGATCCACGTATTGCCGCCACCATGGAAAACGCCCAGAAAGGTGAAATCATGCCGAACATCCC
GCAGATGTCCGCTTTCTGGTATGCCGTGCGTACTGCGGTGATCAACGCCGCCAGCGGTCGTCAGACTGTC
GATGAAGCCCTGAAAGACGCGCAGACTAATTCGGGATCTGATATCACAAGTTTGTACAAAAAAGTTGGCG
AAAACCTGTACTTCCAA
[567 nt withheld, positions 1278-1844]
TAATCAACTTTCTTGTACAAAGTGGTGATATCGCTAGCTAGATAGCTAGAAGCTTGCGGCCGCACAGCTG
TATACACGTGCAAGCCAGCCAGAACTCGCTCCTGAAGACCCAGAGGATCTCGAGCACCACCACCACCACC
ACTAATGTTAATTAAGTTGGGCGTTCCTAGGCTGATAAAACAGAATTTGCCTGGCGGCAGTAGCGCGGTG
GTCCCACCTGACCCCATGCCGAACTCAGAAGTGAAACGCCGTAGCGCCGATGGTAGTGTGGGGTCTCCCC
ATGCGAGAGTAGGGAACTGCCAGGCATCAAATAAAACGAAAGGCTCAGTCGAAAGACTGGGCCTTTCGTT
TTATCTGTTGTTTGTCGGTGAACGCTCTCCTGAGTAGGACAAATCCGCCGGGAGCGGATTTGAACGTTGC
GAAGCAACGGCCCGGAGGGTGGCGGGCAGGACGCCCGCCATAAACTGCCAGGCATCAAATTAAGCAGAAG
GCCATCCTGACGGATGGCCTTTTTGCGTTTCTACAAACTCTTTTGTTTATTTTTCTAAATACATTCAAAT
ATGTATCCGCTGAGCAATAACTAGCATAACCCCTTGGGGCCTCTAAACGGGTCTTGAGGGGTTTTTTGCT
GAAAGGAGGAACTATATCCGGATTGGCGAATGGG
[124 nt withheld, positions 2509-2632]
C
[91 nt withheld, positions 2634-2724]
A
[49 nt withheld, positions 2726-2774]
CCTTTGACGTTGGAGTCCACGTTCTTT
[37 nt withheld, positions 2802-2838]
ACCCTATCTCGGTCTATTCTTTTGATTTATAAGGGATTTTGCCGATTTCGGCCTATTGGTTAAAAAATGA
GCTGATTTAACAAAAATTTAACGCGAATTTTAACAAAATATTAACGTTTACAATTTCTGGCGGCACGATG
GCATGAGATTATCAAAAAGGATCTTCACCTAGATCCTTTTAAATTAAAAATGAAGTTTTAAATCAATCTA
AAGTATATATGAGTAAACTTGGTCTGACAGTTACCAATGCTTAATCAGTGAGGCACCTATCTCAGCGATC
TGTCTATTTCGTTCATCCATAGTTGCCTGACTCCCCGTCGTGTAGATAACTACGATACGGGAGGGCTTAC
CATCTGGCCCCAGTGCTGCAATGATACCGCGAGACCCACGCTCACCGGCTCCAGATTTATCAGCAATAAA
CCAGCCAGCCGGAAGGGCCGAGCGCAGAAGTGGTCCTGCAACTTTATCCGCCTCCATCCAGTCTATTAAT
TGTTGCCGGGAAGCTAGAGTAAGTAGTTCGCCAGTTAATAGTTTGCGCAACGTTGTTGCCATTGCTACAG
GCATCGTGGTGTCACGCTCGTCGTTTGGTATGGCTTCATTCAGCTCCGGTTCCCAACGATCAAGGCGAGT
TACATGATCCCCCATGTTGTGCAAAAAAGCGGTTAGCTCCTTCGGTCCTCCGATCGTTGTCAGAAGTAAG
TTGGCCGCAGTGTTATCACTCATGGTTATGGCAGCACTGCATAATTCTCTTACTGTCATGCCATCCGTAA
GATGCTTTTCTGTGACTGGTGAGTACTCAACCAAGTCATTCTGAGAATAGTGTATGCGGCGACCGAGTTG
CTCTTGCCCGGCGTCAATACGGGATAATACCGCGCCACATAGCAGAACTTTAAAAGTGCTCATCATTGGA
AAACGTTCTTCGGGGCGAAAACTCTCAAGGATCTTACCGCTGTTGAGATCCAGTTCGATGTAACCCACTC
GTGCACCCAACTGATCTTCAGCATCTTTTACTTTCACCAGCGTTTCTGGGTGAGCAAAAACAGGAAGGCA
AAATGCCGCAAAAAAGGGAATAAGGGCGACACGGAAATGTTGAATACTCATACTCTTCCTTTTTCAATCA
TGATTGAAGCATTTATCAGGGTTATTGTCTCATGAGCGGATACATATTTGAATGTATTTAGAAAAATAAA
CAAATAGGTCATGACCAAAATCCCTTAACGTGAGTTTTCGTTCCACTGAGCGTCAGACCCCGTAGAAAAG
ATCAAAGGATCTTCTTGAGATCCTTTTTTTCTGCGCGTAATCTGCTGCTTGCAAACAAAAAAACCACCGC
TACCAGCGGTGGTTTGTTTGCCGGATCAAGAGCTACCAACTCTTTTTCCGAAGGTAACTGGCTTCAGCAG
AGCGCAGATACCAAATACTGTCCTTCTAGTGTAGCCGTAGTTAGGCCACCACTTCAAGAACTCTGTAGCA
CCGCCTACATACCTCGCTCTGCTAATCCTGTTACCAGTGGCTGCTGCCAGTGGCGATAAGTCGTGTCTTA
CCGGGTTGGACTCAAGACGATAGTTACCGGATAAGGCGCAGCGGTCGGGCTGAACGGGGGGTTCGTGCAC
ACAGCCCAGCTTGGAGCGAACGACCTACACCGAACTGAGATACCTACAGCGTGAGCTATGAGAAAGCGCC
ACGCTTCCCGAAGGGAGAAAGGCGGACAGGTATCCGGTAAGCGGCAGGGTCGGAACAGGAGAGCGCACGA
GGGAGCTTCCAGGGGGAAACGCCTGGTATCTTTATAGTCCTGTCGGGTTTCGCCACCTCTGACTTGAGCG
TCGATTTTTGTGATGCTCGTCAGGGGGGCGGAGCCTATGGAAAAACGCCAGCAACGCGGCCTTTTTACGG
TTCCTGGCCTTTTGCTGGCCTTTTGCTCACATGTTCTTTCCTGCGTTATCCCCTGATTCTGTGGATAACC
GTATTACCGCCTTTGAGTGAGCTGATACCGCTCGCCGCAGCCGAACGACCGAGCGCAGCGAGTCAGTGAG
CGAGGAAGCGGAAGAGCGCCTGATGCGGTATTTTCTCCTTACGCATCTGTGCGGTATTTCACACCGCAAT
GGTGCACTCTCAGTACAATCTGCTCTGATGCCGCATAGTTAAGCCAGTATACACTCCGCTATCGCTACGT
GACTGGGTCATGGCTGCGCCCCGACACCCGCCAACACCCGCTGACGCGCCCTGACGGGCTTGTCTGCTCC
CGGCATCCGCTTACAGACAAGCTGTGACCGTCTCCGGGAGCTGCATGTGTCAGAGGTTTTCACCGTCATC
ACCGAAACGCGCGAGGCAGCTGCGGTAAAGCTCATCAGCGTGGTCGTGAAGCGATTCACAGATGTCTGCC
TGTTCATCCGCGTCCAGCTCGTTGAGTTTCTCCAGAAGCGTTAATGTCTGGCTTCTGATAAAGCGGGCCA
TGTTAAGGGCGGTTTTTTCCTGTTTGGTCACTGATGCCTCCGTGTAAGGGGGATTTCTGTTCATGGGGGT
AATGATACCGATGAAACGAGAGAGGATGCTCACGATACGGGTTACTGATGATGAACATGCCCGGTTACTG
GAACGTTGTGAGGGTAAACAACTGGCGGTATGGATGCGGCGGGACCAGAGAAAAATCACTCAGGGTCAAT
GCCAGCGCTTCGTTAATACAGATGTAGGTGTTCCACAGGGTAGCCAGCAGCATCCTGCGATGCAGATCCG
GAACATAATGGTGCAGGGCGCTGACTTCCGCGTTTCCAGACTTTACGAAACACGGAAACCGAAGACCATT
CATGTTGTTGCTCAGGTCGCAGACGTTTTGCAGCAGCAGTCGCTTCACGTTCGCTCGCGTATCGGTGATT
CATTCTGCTAACCAGTAAGGCAACCCCGCCAGCCTAGCCGGGTCCTCAACGACAGGAGCACGATCATGCT
AGTCATGCCCCGCGCCCACCGGAAGGAGCTGACTGGGTTGAAGGCTCTCAAGGGCATCGGTCGAGATCCC
GGTGCCTAATGAGTGAGCTAACTTACATTAATTGCGTTGCGCTCACTGCCCGCTTTCCAGTCGGGAAACC
TGTCGTGCCAGCTGCATTAATGAATCGGCCAACGCGCGGGGAGAGGCGGTTTGCGTATTGGGCGCCAGGG
TGGTTTTTCTTTTCACCAGTGAGACGGGCAACAGCTGATTGCCCTTCACCGCCTGGCCCTGAGAGAGTTG
CAGCAAGCGGTCCACGCTGGTTTGCCCCAGCAGGCGAAAATCCTGTTTGATGGTGGTTAACGGCGGGATA
TAACATGAGCTGTCTTCGGTATCGTCGTATCCCACTACCGAGATGTCCGCACCAACGCGCAGCCCGGACT
CGGTAATGGCGCGCATTGCGCCCAGCGCCATCTGATCGTTGGCAACCAGCATCGCAGTGGGAACGATGCC
CTCATTCAGCATTTGCATGGTTTGTTGAAAACCGGACATGGCACTCCAGTCGCCTTCCCGTTCCGCTATC
GGCTGAATTTGATTGCGAGTGAGATATTTATGCCAGCCAGCCAGACGCAGACGCGCCGAGACAGAACTTA
ATGGGCCCGCTAACAGCGCGATTTGCTGGTGACCCAATGCGACCAGATGCTCCACGCCCAGTCGCGTACC
GTCTTCATGGGAGAAAATAATACTGTTGATGGGTGTCTGGTCAGAGACATCAAGAAATAACGCCGGAACA
TTAGTGCAGGCAGCTTCCACAGCAATGGCATCCTGGTCATCCAGCGGATAGTTAATGATCAGCCCACTGA
CGCGTTGCGCGAGAAGATTGTGCACCGCCGCTTTACAGGCTTCGACGCCGCTTCGTTCTACCATCGACAC
CACCACGCTGGCACCCAGTTGATCGGCGCGAGATTTAATCGCCGCGACAATTTGCGACGGCGCGTGCAGG
GCCAGACTGGAGGTGGCAACGCCAATCAGCAACGACTGTTTGCCCGCCAGTTGTTGTGCCACGCGGTTGG
GAATGTAATTCAGCTCCGCCATCGCCGCTTCCACTTTTTCCCGCGTTTTCGCAGAAACGTGGCTGGCCTG
GTTCACCACGCGGGAAACGGTCTGATAAGAGACACCGGCATACTCTGCGACATCGTATAACGTTACTGGT
TTCACATTCACCACCCTGAATTGACTCTCTTCCGGGCGCTATCATGCCATACCGCGAAAGGTTTTGCGCC
ATTCGATGGTGTCCGGGATCTCGACGCTCTCCCTTATGCGACTCCTGCATTAGGAAGCAGCCCAGTAGTA
GGTTGAGGCCGTTGAGCACCGCCGCCGCAAGGAATGGTGCATGCAAGGAGATGGCGCCCAACAGTCCCCC
GGCCACGGGGCCTGCCACCATACCCACGCCGAAACAAGCGCTCATGAGCCCGAAGTGGCGAGCCCGATCT
TCCCCATCGGTGATGTCGGCGATATAGGCGCCAGCAACCGCACCTGTGGCGCCGGTGATGCCGGCCACGA
TGCGTCCGGCGTAGAGGATCGAGATCGATCTCGATCCCGCGAAA
